>Addgene plasmid #216802 | pET50_WT MDA5 | addgene full sequence | sequence record 428834 | Addgene NGS Result
CCCGTTTAGAGGCCCCAAGGGGTTATGCTAGTTATTGCTCAGCGGTGGCAGCAGCCAACTCAGCTTCCTT
TCGGGCTTTGTTTAGCAGCCTAGGTTAATTAAGCCTCGAGAGCAGCAGAAGTAGAGCTGTCCATGTGCTG
GCGTTCGAATTTAGCAGCAGCGGTTTCTTTACTACCGCGTGGCACCAGAGCGAGCTCTGCGGCCGCAAGC
TTGTCGACCTAATCCTCATCACTAAATAAACAGCATTCTGAATAGTCAAGATTGGGAAATGTGATAGGTA
ATTCTACCCACTTTTTGTATTGTTTCTTTGTTGAATTATTTTTGAAAACCACTACAAAATTCCTTATTTT
GAGACAAGGCAAATCTAAGCCTTTGTGCACCATCATTGTTCCCCAAGCCTGGCCACATTTGCAGATGATT
TCACCATTTATTTGATAGTCGGCACACTTCTTTTGCAGTGTTTTGTTTTCTCTTACAATGTAAAGTTCCT
TGAATTCTGGGGTCATATTGACGTGATGCATTTTCTCAATTACATGGATATCTTCCCCAGAACAGGCTAG
CACACTGCAGTTTTTGCAAAGGAAAGTTATTAGTGATGGGTTATTCTTGTAATGCTTGGCAATATTTCTC
TTGGTTTTCATTTTCTTTTCCATTATACTTTGCATCTGTAATTCCAAAATCTTATGAGCATACTCCTCTG
GTTTCATATTTTGAACACAATGTATAGCTTTATACATCATCTTCTCTCGGAAATCATTAACTGTCTCACG
TTCGATAACTCCTGAACCACTGTGAGCAACCAGGACGTAGGTGCTCTCATCAGCTCTGGCTCGACCACGG
GCCTGGACCATGGCTATTTCATTGGTGACGAGACCATAACGGATAACAATGTTACATTCTTTAATATCCA
GACCTTCTTCTGCCACTGTGGTAGCGATAAGCAGATTTATTTTTCCAGTGCGAAATTTACTAATGACTTC
TTTTTGTTCATTCTGTGTCATGGGTTTGAACTCACTGCTGTGTCCAGCTCCAATCAGATGGTGGGCTTTG
ACTCCTACTTCAGCAAATTTTTCATTTTCAGTAATCCACTGGGAAAGCGCATATGCACTCTGTCGTGTTT
TTGTAAAGATTATTCCTCGTGCTGATTCCTCAGTCCTAGTATATTGCTCCATTATGGTATTTCTTAATTT
GGTCAGCTTTTCATTTTCATATTCTGGGTTTTCAGCCAGCCTTTTCAACATTTTATTGTTTTCAAAAAAT
AAAGTCATGAGAAATCTATCTGTTTCATCCAGTTTCAAAGGTTTCTTTAAATCATCCTCATCTTCATCAC
CATCACAATACTCATCATCACCACCCTCATCACTATCATCTTCTATGACTGCAAACTTCTTATCTTTCTC
TTCATTATAGAAAGTTTCAAGATGAGTATACGCATCTATCATTCGAATTGTGTCATTAATTTGTAGGGCC
TCATTGTACTTCCTCAAATGTTCTGCACAAACACGTTCTTTGCGATTTCCTTCTTTTGCAGCTTTTTTTT
CCATTTGAATGGCCCATTGTTCATAGGGTTGAGTTCCAAAATCTGACATTGGACTCATTTGACAATAAGT
TTGAATCCTTGTCATTATTTCTAGAAGTTTCTCTTTAAATGGATCTTCTCTGGTTGCATCTGCAATGGCA
AACTTCTTGCATGGCTCCTGTATTTGGTTTTTCAGTTGATCAAGGTTTTCTTTAACAGTTTTAATAGTAA
ATGCATCAAGATTGGCACATAGTTTTAAAATGTGTTCTTCAGCTTTGGCTTGCTTCGTGGCCCCTCCAAC
ACCAGGTGAAGCTGTTAGTCCCAGTATCTGAGGAAGGGGAATCACTGGTTTGTTTTCTTTCTTGAGTCTA
TTGTTTTTCAACTTCTGCATCAAATAATGCCTCATGATGTTATTATACACTGCTTCTTTGTTGGTGTGAT
GACATTCATCAATGATAATGAGGGAAAAGTCTGACAATTGAACACCAGCATCTTCTCCATTTTCCAAGTT
TAAGAGGGAGTTTTCAAGGATTTGAGCTGTACTGATAATAATATCACAGGACTTGACAACTTCTGGAAAT
GATATTTTCAGTTGGGTATCACCACTTAATCCAATAACACGATACCATTTCTTCAAAAATGGTTGGAACT
CCTTGCGGAAGAGCTGTTCAACTAGCAGTACCTTATTGACAAGAACTATAACTTTTCCAGGCTCAGATGC
TTTTTTCTTCTTGTCTAAGTGATCCTTGGCAATGTAAACAGCCACTCTGGTTTTTCCACTCCCTGTAGGG
AGGCAGATGATGATATTCTTCCCTTCCAAGGCTGGCTGGGCAACTTCCATTTGGTAAGGCCTGAGCTGGA
GTTCTGGCTCCGGGGATGCTCTTGCTGCCACATTCTCTTCATCTGAATCACTTCCCATGGTGCCTGAATC
ACTGCCCATGTTGCTGTTATGTCCAAGACTTTCATCTAAGCAGCTGACACTTCCTTCTGCCAAACTTGTG
TCTGATTCTGAAACTACAGAAGAATCTGCAAAAGATGATTCTGATGAGTTATTCTCCATGCCCCAGACCT
CCTTCTCCAGATTTGGCTGAACTGTGGTTGAAAGAAGTTGCTCTTCCACTTGAGGACCATCAACTTGTGA
TAAATTCTCAATCTCTGCATTGCTTTCTGAGCAATCAGAGCCTGTTAACTCTTGGACAAGTTCATTGTTT
CCTGTTTGACGAAGAACATTCAGAAATGCAGAGAACCAGTTTTCTTTCTGCACAATCCTTTTTAGTAGCT
CTCTTACACCTGATTCATTTCCATTGTTTTCTGCAGCAGCAATCCGGTTTCTGTCTTCAATTGTCAACAG
TTCCTCCTCCATGCACTTATCCAAGACGTCTCTAACTAGAAGCTTGTCCACCAGAGTGGGCTGAAGGAGG
TTCAGCAGTTGGAGATATTCATCATGAGCGTTCTCAAACGATGGAGAGGGCAAGTCCGTGAGCTCAGGGT
TCATGTAGCGGGCGGCCAGAGGGCTGCCGGTTCTCCGGAGGGCCTCCACGAATTCCCGAGTCCAACCAAG
GTGCCAGACTCCCTTCTCCAAGGTGCTCAGCAGCAGTTCAACTGCCTGCATGTTCCCGGAGGTGGCGACT
GTCCTCTGAATCTGCTCCTTCACCTCTGCAGGCAGAAAGGTCAGGTAGTCCAGCACAGGCTCCACCTGGA
TGTACATTTTCACCCTGGCCCTGAAGCACGAGATGAGATAGCGGAAATTCTCGTCTGTGGAATACCCATT
CGACATAGCCCCGGGTCCCTGAAAGAGGACTTCAAGAGCCGCGGAGTGATGGTGATGGTGATGACCAGAA
CCACTAGTCGCTTCGTCACCGAACCAGCAAATATTACGGGCAGCCATAATCAGTGCTCCGGCTTTTTCGT
CGGTCAACCCTTCGATATCAGCCAGATCATCAATGCCCTGTTCGGCGAGATCTTCCAGCGTACAAACGCC
ACGGGCGGCCAGTTTGAATGCCAAATCACGATCTACCCCTTCAAGGTTCAGCAGATCGTCAGCCGGTTTG
TTATCACCGAGGCTTTCTTCCTGGGCCTGTGCAATGGTGGCCAGTGCATTTTTAGCACGCTCGCGCAGTG
CTTCAACGGTCGGCTCATCAAGGCCTTCGATTTCCAACAGCTCTTTCATCGGCACATAGGCCAATTCTTC
CAGCGTCGAGAAGCCTTCTTCTACCAGAACAGTCGCGAAGTCTTCGTCGATGTCGAGATATTTGGTGAAG
GTGTCGATCGCTGCGTGCGCTTCCGCCTGATGCTTAGCTTGCAGGTCGTCAACGGTCATCACGTTGAGTT
CCCAACCGCTCAGTTGCGAAGCCAGACGCACGTTCTGACCGTTACGGCCAATCGCCTGCGCCAGATTACC
GGCTTCAACGGCGATGTCCATGGTGTGTTTATCTTCATCCACCACGATAGAAGCAACGTCTGCCGGTGCC
ATTGCGTTAATCACGAACTGCGCCGGGTTATCATCCCACAGGACGATATCGATACGCTCGCCACCCAGTT
CAGTAGACACCGCCTGAACACGCGCGCCACGCATACCTACGCAAGCACCTACCGGATCGATACGTTTATC
GTTGGTTTTCACCGCGATTTTCGCACGAGAACCCGGATCGCGAGCCGCTGCTTTAATTTCAATCACTTCT
TCGCCGATTTCTGGCACTTCAATACGGAACAGTTCGATCAGCATTTCCGGCTTGGAACGAGTGACGAACA
GTTGCGCGCCACGCGCTTCCGGGCGAACGGAATAGAGCACGCCACGAACGCGGTCGCCAGGGCGGAAGTT
TTCACGCGGCAGCATATCTTCGCGCAGGATCACGGCTTCAGCGTTGTTGCCCAGATCCAGAGAGATGTTG
TCGCGGTTTACTTTTTTCACCACGCCGGTGATGATTTCACCTTCGTGTTCACGGAACTGATCAACCACCA
TCGCACGTTCGGCTTCACGCACTTTCTGCACGATAACCTGTTTTGCCGTCTGGGTAGTGATACGGTCAAA
GGTAACAGACTCAATCTGATCTTCAACGTAATCGCCCAGGTTCAGGCTTTCATCTTCATAACGTGCGGCT
TCAAGGGTGATTTCCTTGGTCGGCTGGGTGACTTCATCAACAACTAACCAGCGACGGAAAGTGTCAAAAT
CACCGCTTTTGCGATCGATCTGTACGCGGACGTCGATCTCTTGTTCATATTTTTTCTTTGTTGCTGTCGC
CAGCGCGCTTTCCAATGCTTCGAAAATCTTCTCGCGAGGTAGCGCCTTTTCATTGGATACGGCTTCAACT
ACAGCCAAAATTTCTTTGTTCATACTAGAATGGTGATGGTGGTGATGGCTGCTGCCCATATGTATATCTC
CTTCTTAAAGTTAAACAAAATTATTTCTAGAGGGGAATTGTTATCCGCTCACAATTCCCCTATAGTGAGT
CGTATTAATTTCGCGGGATCGAGATCGATCTCGATCCTCTACGCCGGACGCATCGTGGCCGGCATCACCG
GCGCCACAGGTGCGGTTGCTGGCGCCTATATCGCCGACATCACCGATGGGGAAGATCGGGCTCGCCACTT
CGGGCTCATGAGCGCTTGTTTCGGCGTGGGTATGGTGGCAGGCCCCGTGGCCGGGGGACTGTTGGGCGCC
ATCTCCTTGCATGCACCATTCCTTGCGGCGGCGGTGCTCAACGGCCTCAACCTACTACTGGGCTGCTTCC
TAATGCAGGAGTCGCATAAGGGAGAGCGTCGAGATCCCGGACACCATCGAATGGCGCAAAACCTTTCGCG
GTATGGCATGATAGCGCCCGGAAGAGAGTCAATTCAGGGTGGTGAATGTGAAACCAGTAACGTTATACGA
TGTCGCAGAGTATGCCGGTGTCTCTTATCAGACCGTTTCCCGCGTGGTGAACCAGGCCAGCCACGTTTCT
GCGAAAACGCGGGAAAAAGTGGAAGCGGCGATGGCGGAGCTGAATTACATTCCCAACCGCGTGGCACAAC
AACTGGCGGGCAAACAGTCGTTGCTGATTGGCGTTGCCACCTCCAGTCTGGCCCTGCACGCGCCGTCGCA
AATTGTCGCGGCGATTAAATCTCGCGCCGATCAACTGGGTGCCAGCGTGGTGGTGTCGATGGTAGAACGA
AGCGGCGTCGAAGCCTGTAAAGCGGCGGTGCACAATCTTCTCGCGCAACGCGTCAGTGGGCTGATCATTA
ACTATCCGCTGGATGACCAGGATGCCATTGCTGTGGAAGCTGCCTGCACTAATGTTCCGGCGTTATTTCT
TGATGTCTCTGACCAGACACCCATCAACAGTATTATTTTCTCCCATGAAGACGGTACGCGACTGGGCGTG
GAGCATCTGGTCGCATTGGGTCACCAGCAAATCGCGCTGTTAGCGGGCCCATTAAGTTCTGTCTCGGCGC
GTCTGCGTCTGGCTGGCTGGCATAAATATCTCACTCGCAATCAAATTCAGCCGATAGCGGAACGGGAAGG
CGACTGGAGTGCCATGTCCGGTTTTCAACAAACCATGCAAATGCTGAATGAGGGCATCGTTCCCACTGCG
ATGCTGGTTGCCAACGATCAGATGGCGCTGGGCGCAATGCGCGCCATTACCGAGTCCGGGCTGCGCGTTG
GTGCGGACATCTCGGTAGTGGGATACGACGATACCGAAGACAGCTCATGTTATATCCCGCCGTTAACCAC
CATCAAACAGGATTTTCGCCTGCTGGGGCAAACCAGCGTGGACCGCTTGCTGCAACTCTCTCAGGGCCAG
GCGGTGAAGGGCAATCAGCTGTTGCCCGTCTCACTGGTGAAAAGAAAAACCACCCTGGCGCCCAATACGC
AAACCGCCTCTCCCCGCGCGTTGGCCGATTCATTAATGCAGCTGGCACGACAGGTTTCCCGACTGGAAAG
CGGGCAGTGAGCGCAACGCAATTAATGTAAGTTAGCTCACTCATTAGGCACCGGGATCTCGACCGATGCC
CTTGAGAGCCTTCAACCCAGTCAGCTCCTTCCGGTGGGCGCGGGGCATGACTAGCATGATCGTGCTCCTG
TCGTTGAGGACCCGGCTAGGCTGGCGGGGTTGCCTTACTGGTTAGCAGAATGAATCACCGATACGCGAGC
GAACGTGAAGCGACTGCTGCTGCAAAACGTCTGCGACCTGAGCAACAACATGAATGGTCTTCGGTTTCCG
TGTTTCGTAAAGTCTGGAAACGCGGAAGTCAGCGCCCTGCACCATTATGTTCCGGATCTGCATCGCAGGA
TGCTGCTGGCTACCCTGTGGAACACCTACATCTGTATTAACGAAGCGCTGGCATTGACCCTGAGTGATTT
TTCTCTGGTCCCGCCGCATCCATACCGCCAGTTGTTTACCCTCACAACGTTCCAGTAACCGGGCATGTTC
ATCATCAGTAACCCGTATCGTGAGCATCCTCTCTCGTTTCATCGGTATCATTACCCCCATGAACAGAAAT
CCCCCTTACACGGAGGCATCAGTGACCAAACAGGAAAAAACCGCCCTTAACATGGCCCGCTTTATCAGAA
GCCAGACATTAACGCTTCTGGAGAAACTCAACGAGCTGGACGCGGATGAACAGGCAGACATCTGTGAATC
GCTTCACGACCACGCTGATGAGCTTTACCGCAGCTGCCTCGCGCGTTTCGGTGATGACGGTGAAAACCTC
TGACACATGCAGCTCCCGGAGACGGTCACAGCTTGTCTGTAAGCGGATGCCGGGAGCAGACAAGCCCGTC
AGGGCGCGTCAGCGGGTGTTGGCGGGTGTCGGGGCGCAGCCATGACCCAGTCACGTAGCGATAGCGGAGT
GTATACTGGCTTAACTATGCGGCATCAGAGCAGATTGTACTGAGAGTGCACCATTGCGGTGTGAAATACC
GCACAGATGCGTAAGGAGAAAATACCGCATCAGGCGCTCTTCCGCTTCCTCGCTCACTGACTCGCTGCGC
TCGGTCGTTCGGCTGCGGCGAGCGGTATCAGCTCACTCAAAGGCGGTAATACGGTTATCCACAGAATCAG
GGGATAACGCAGGAAAGAACATGTGAGCAAAAGGCCAGCAAAAGGCCAGGAACCGTAAAAAGGCCGCGTT
GCTGGCGTTTTTCCATAGGCTCCGCCCCCCTGACGAGCATCACAAAAATCGACGCTCAAGTCAGAGGTGG
CGAAACCCGACAGGACTATAAAGATACCAGGCGTTTCCCCCTGGAAGCTCCCTCGTGCGCTCTCCTGTTC
CGACCCTGCCGCTTACCGGATACCTGTCCGCCTTTCTCCCTTCGGGAAGCGTGGCGCTTTCTCATAGCTC
ACGCTGTAGGTATCTCAGTTCGGTGTAGGTCGTTCGCTCCAAGCTGGGCTGTGTGCACGAACCCCCCGTT
CAGCCCGACCGCTGCGCCTTATCCGGTAACTATCGTCTTGAGTCCAACCCGGTAAGACACGACTTATCGC
CACTGGCAGCAGCCACTGGTAACAGGATTAGCAGAGCGAGGTATGTAGGCGGTGCTACAGAGTTCTTGAA
GTGGTGGCCTAACTACGGCTACACTAGAAGGACAGTATTTGGTATCTGCGCTCTGCTGAAGCCAGTTACC
TTCGGAAAAAGAGTTGGTAGCTCTTGATCCGGCAAACAAACCACCGCTGGTAGCGGTGGTTTTTTTGTTT
GCAAGCAGCAGATTACGCGCAGAAAAAAAGGATCTCAAGAAGATCCTTTGATCTTTTCTACGGGGTCTGA
CGCTCAGTGGAACGAAAACTCACGTTAAGGGATTTTGGTCATGAACAATAAAACTGTCTGCTTACATAAA
CAGTAATACAAGGGGTGTTATGAGCCATATTCAACGGGAAACGTCTTGCTCTAGGCCGCGATTAAATTCC
AACATGGATGCTGATTTATATGGGTATAAATGGGCTCGCGATAATGTCGGGCAATCAGGTGCGACAATCT
ATCGATTGTATGGGAAGCCCGATGCGCCAGAGTTGTTTCTGAAACATGGCAAAGGTAGCGTTGCCAATGA
TGTTACAGATGAGATGGTCAGACTAAACTGGCTGACGGAATTTATGCCTCTTCCGACCATCAAGCATTTT
ATCCGTACTCCTGATGATGCATGGTTACTCACCACTGCGATCCCCGGCAAAACAGCATTCCAGGTATTAG
AAGAATATCCTGATTCAGGTGAAAATATTGTTGATGCGCTGGCAGTGTTCCTGCGCCGGTTGCATTCGAT
TCCTGTTTGTAATTGTCCTTTTAACAGTGATCGCGTATTTCGTCTCGCTCAGGCGCAATCACGAATGAAT
AACGGTTTGGTTGATGCGAGTGATTTTGATGACGAGCGTAATGGCTGGCCTGTTGAACAAGTCTGGAAAG
AAATGCATAAACTTTTGCCATTCTCACCGGATTCAGTCGTCACTCATGGTGATTTCTCACTTGATAACCT
TATTTTTGACGAGGGGAAATTAATAGGTTGTATTGATGTTGGACGAGTCGGAATCGCAGACCGATACCAG
GATCTTGCCATCCTATGGAACTGCCTCGGTGAGTTTTCTCCTTCATTACAGAAACGGCTTTTTCAAAAAT
ATGGTATTGATAATCCTGATATGAATAAATTGCAGTTTCATTTGATGCTCGATGAGTTTTTCTAAGAATT
AATTCATGAGCGGATACATATTTGAATGTATTTAGAAAAATAAACAAATAGGGGTTCCGCGCACATTTCC
CCGAAAAGTGCCACCTAAATTGTAAGCGTTAATATTTTGTTAAAATTCGCGTTAAATTTTTGTTAAATCA
GCTCATTTTTTAACCAATAGGCCGAAATCGGCAAAATCCCTTATAAATCAAAAGAATAGACCGAGATAGG
GT
[37 nt withheld, positions 9383-9419]
AAAGAACGTGGACTCCAACGTCAAAGG
[49 nt withheld, positions 9447-9495]
T
[91 nt withheld, positions 9497-9587]
G
[124 nt withheld, positions 9589-9712]
CCCATTCGCCAATCCGGATATAGTTCCTCCTTTCAGCAAAAAACCCCTCAAGA
Features (pLannotate 1.2.2; 22 found; start..end, strand, type, name):
     39..82      -  CDS            SET1 (fragment): solubility-enhancement tag derived from T7 phage gene 10B
    126..170     -  CDS            S-Tag: affinity and epitope tag derived from pancreatic ribonuclease A
    222..3296    -  CDS            IFIH1: IFIH1_HUMAN - Also known as MDA5, RH116. Experimental evidence at protein level: Swiss-Prot protein existence level 1. Innate immune receptor which acts as a cytoplasmic sensor of viral nucleic acids and plays a major role in sensing viral infection and in the activation of a cascade of antiviral responses including the induction of type I interferons and proinflammatory cytokines. Its ligands include mRNA lacking 2'-O-methylation at their 5' cap and long- dsRNA (>1 kb in length). Upon ligand binding it associates with mitochondria antiviral signaling protein (MAVS/IPS1) which activates the IK
   3303..3326    -  CDS            HRV 3C site: recognition and cleavage site for human rhinovirus 3C and PreScission proteases
   3336..3353    -  CDS            7xHis (fragment): 6xHis affinity tag
   3369..4853    -  CDS            NusA: transcription elongation protein (N utilization substance protein A); nusA; highly soluble in E. coli
   4897..4919    -  RBS            RBS: efficient ribosome binding site from bacteriophage T7 gene 10 (Olins and Rangwala, 1989)
   4934..4958    -  protein_bind   lac operator: The lac repressor binds to the lac operator to inhibit transcription in E. coli. This inhibition can be relieved by adding lactose or isopropyl-β-D-thiogalactopyranoside (IPTG). lac repressor encoded by lacI
   4959..4977    -  promoter       T7 promoter: promoter for bacteriophage T7 RNA polymerase
   5003..5282    +  CDS            TcR (fragment): tetracycline efflux protein; tet; confers resistance to tetracycline
   5290..5367    +  promoter       lacI promoter: lacI
   5368..6450    +  CDS            lacI: lac repressor; lacI; The lac repressor binds to the lac operator to inhibit transcription in E. coli. This inhibition can be relieved by adding lactose or isopropyl-β-D-thiogalactopyranoside (IPTG).
   6463..6484    +  protein_bind   CAP binding site: CAP binding activates transcription in the presence of cAMP. E. coli catabolite activator protein
   6499..6563    +  CDS            TcR (fragment): tetracycline efflux protein; tet; confers resistance to tetracycline
   6625..7005    -  CDS            YPB1_ECOLX: Protein predicted: Swiss-Prot protein existence level 4. From Escherichia coli.
   7022..7213    +  CDS            rop: Rop protein, which maintains plasmids at low copy number; rop
   7315..7454    +  misc_feature   bom: basis of mobility region from pBR322
   7640..8228    -  rep_origin     ori: high-copy-number ColE1/pMB1/pBR322/pUC origin of replication
   8350..9165    +  CDS            KanR: aminoglycoside phosphotransferase; aph(3')-Ia; confers resistance to kanamycin in bacteria or G418 (Geneticin®) in eukaryotes
   9174..9231    -  promoter       AmpR promoter (fragment): bla
   9284..9712    -  rep_origin     f1 ori (sequence partly withheld): f1 bacteriophage origin of replication; arrow indicates direction of (+) strand synthesis
   9749..31      -  terminator     T7 terminator (across the origin): transcription terminator for bacteriophage T7 RNA polymerase
