[The description below was written by a language model from this plasmid's Addgene catalogue record and pLannotate feature annotations shown in this document.]
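Description:
pET50_WT MDA5 is a bacterial expression plasmid built on the pET50b backbone that produces wild-type human melanoma differentiation-associated protein 5 (MDA5, encoded by IFIH1), a cytoplasmic innate immune receptor that senses viral RNA such as long double-stranded RNA and signals through MAVS to induce type I interferons. The sequenced record is 9,765 nt. The plasmid is selected with kanamycin through an aminoglycoside phosphotransferase gene and replicates from a ColE1/pMB1-type origin. The annotation also shows the rop gene and the bom region carried over from pBR322; rop normally moderates copy number, although the catalogue lists the plasmid as high copy. An f1 origin is present as well, and the short tetracycline-resistance and AmpR promoter fragments appear to be non-functional backbone remnants.

Expression is driven by a T7 promoter coupled to a lac operator, followed by the T7 gene 10 ribosome binding site and closed by a T7 terminator. A plasmid-borne lacI gene supplies repressor, so transcription requires a host providing T7 RNA polymerase and is induced with IPTG. The open reading frame begins with NusA, a highly soluble E. coli protein used as a solubility-enhancing fusion partner, followed by a His tag for metal-affinity purification and an HRV 3C (PreScission) protease site directly upstream of the full-length IFIH1 coding sequence, which allows the NusA-His portion to be cleaved away after purification. An S-tag and a fragment of a SET solubility tag are annotated downstream of the insert, but the record does not show whether they are translated in frame with MDA5. The cloning sites used are not recorded. The design suits recombinant production and purification of MDA5, though the record states only the expression purpose.
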