Addgene plasmid #216802: pET50_WT MDA5
Purpose: Expresses wild type (wt) melanoma differentiation-associated protein 5
Depositing lab: Sun Hur. Depositing organization: Boston Children's Hospital.
Backbone
  Vector backbone: pET50b
  Vector type: Bacterial Expression
Growth in bacteria
  Bacterial resistance: Kanamycin, 50 μg/mL
  Growth temperature: 37°C
  Growth strain: DH5alpha
  Copy number: High Copy
Gene/Insert
  Gene/Insert name: melanoma differentiation-associated protein 5
  Species: H. sapiens (human)
  Entrez Gene: IFIH1 (a.k.a. AGS7, Hlcd, IDDM19, IMD95, MDA-5, MDA5, RLR-2, SGMRT1)
  Cloning method: Restriction Enzyme; 5′ cloning site unknown (unknown if destroyed); 3′ cloning site unknown (unknown if destroyed)
  Sequencing primers: 5′ unknown
Terms and licenses: Academic/Nonprofit Terms; Industry Terms: Not Available to Industry
How to cite: pET50_WT MDA5 was a gift from Sun Hur (Addgene plasmid # 216802 ; http://n2t.net/addgene:216802 ; RRID:Addgene_216802)
